>Addgene plasmid #157925 | pMAH-POLY-eRF1(E55D) | addgene full sequence | sequence record 310653 | Addgene NGS Result
CTCGACTCGCTAGTGTTCCAAAAAATGGTGGGGGACGGATTCGAACCGCCGAACCCAAAGGGAGCGGATT
TAGAGTCCGCGGCGTTTGGCCACTTCGCTACCCCACCAGAGTGGTCTCATACAGAACTTATAAGATTCCC
AAATCCAAAGACATTTCACGTTTATGGTGATTTCCCAGAACACATAGCGACATGCAAATATGAATTGATG
ACTGCCTGATGGAGAAAAAATGGTGGGGGACGGATTCGAACCGCCGAACCCAAAGGGAGCGGATTTAGAG
TCCGCGGCGTTTGGCCACTTCGCTACCCCACCGGTGTTTCGTCCTTTCCACAAGATATATAAAGCCAAGA
AATCGAAATACTTTCAAGTTACGGTAAGCATATGATAGTCCATTTTAAAACATAATTTTAAAACTGCAAA
CTACCCAAGAAATTATTACTTTCTACGTCACGTATTTTGTACTAATATCTTTGTGTTTACAGTCAAATTA
ATTCTAATTATCTCTCTAACAGCCTTGTATCGTATATGCAAATATGAAGGAATCATGGGAAATAGGCCCT
CTTCCTGCCCGACCTTCGCGATGTACGGGCCAGATATACGCCAATATTGGCCATTAGCCATATTATTCAT
TGGTTATATAGCATAAATCAATATTGGCTATTGGCCATTGCATACGTTGTATCTATATCATAATATGTAC
ATTTATATTGGCTCATGTCCAATATGACCGCCATGTTGGCTCGACTCGCTAGTGTTCCAAAAAATGGTGG
GGGACGGATTCGAACCGCCGAACCCAAAGGGAGCGGATTTAGAGTCCGCGGCGTTTGGCCACTTCGCTAC
CCCACCAGAGTGGTCTCATACAGAACTTATAAGATTCCCAAATCCAAAGACATTTCACGTTTATGGTGAT
TTCCCAGAACACATAGCGACATGCAAATATGAATTGATGACTGCCTGATGGAGAAAAAATGGTGGGGGAC
GGATTCGAACCGCCGAACCCAAAGGGAGCGGATTTAGAGTCCGCGGCGTTTGGCCACTTCGCTACCCCAC
CGGTGTTTCGTCCTTTCCACAAGATATATAAAGCCAAGAAATCGAAATACTTTCAAGTTACGGTAAGCAT
ATGATAGTCCATTTTAAAACATAATTTTAAAACTGCAAACTACCCAAGAAATTATTACTTTCTACGTCAC
GTATTTTGTACTAATATCTTTGTGTTTACAGTCAAATTAATTCTAATTATCTCTCTAACAGCCTTGTATC
GTATATGCAAATATGAAGGAATCATGGGAAATAGGCCCTCTTCCTGCCCGACCTTCGCGATGTACGGGCC
AGATATACGCCAATATTGGCCATTAGCCATATTATTCATTGGTTATATAGCATAAATCAATATTGGCTAT
TGGCCATTGCATACGTTGTATCTATATCATAATATGTACATTTATATTGGCTCATGTCCAATATGACCGC
CATGTTGGCTCGAGCATTGATTATTGACTAGTTATTAATAGTAATCAATTACGGGGTCATTAGTTCATAG
CCCATATATGGAGTTCCGCGTTACATAACTTACGGTAAATGGCCCGCCTGGCTGACCGCCCAACGACCCC
CGCCCATTGACGTCAATAATGACGTATGTTCCCATAGTAACGCCAATAGGGACTTTCCATTGACGTCAAT
GGGTGGAGTATTTACGGTAAACTGCCCACTTGGCAGTACATCAAGTGTATCATATGCCAAGTCCGCCCCC
TATTGACGTCAATGACGGTAAATGGCCCGCCTGGCATTATGCCCAGTACATGACCTTACGGGACTTTCCT
ACTTGGCAGTACATCTACGTATTAGTCATCGCTATTACCATGGTGATGCGGTTTTGGCAGTACACCAATG
GGCGTGGATAGCGGTTTGACTCACGGGGATTTCCAAGTCTCCACCCCATTGACGTCAATGGGAGTTTGTT
TTGGCACCAAAATCAACGGGACTTTCCAAAATGTCGTAATAACCCCGCCCCGTTGACGCAAATGGGCGGT
AGGCGTGTACGGTGGGAGGTCTATATAAGCAGAGCTCGTTTAGTGAACCGTCAGATCGCCTGGAGACGCC
ATCCACGCTGTTTTGACCTCCATAGAAGACACCGGGACCGATCCAGCCTCCGCGGCCGGGAACGGTGCAT
TGGAACGCGGATTCCCCGTGCCAAGAGTGACGTAAGTACCGCCTATAGAGTCTATAGGCCCACCCCCTTG
GCTTCGTTAGAACGCGGCTACAATTAATACATAACCTTATGTATCATACACATACGATTTAGGTGACACT
ATAGAATAACATCCACTTTGCCTTTCTCTCCACAGGTGTCCACTCCCAGGTCCAACTGCACGGAAGCTTG
CCACCATGGCAAGCAGTAACTTGATTAAACAATTGCAAGAGCGGGGGCTGGTAGCCCAGGTGACGGACGA
GGAAGCGCTAGCAGAGCGACTGGCGCAAGGCCCGATCGCACTCATTTGTGGCTTCGATCCTACCGCTGAC
AGCTTGCATTTGGGGCATCTTGTTCCATTGTTATGCCTGAAACGCTTCCAGCAGGCGGGCCACAAGCCGG
TTGCGCTGGTAGGCGGCGCGACGGGTCTGATTGGCGACCCGAGCTTCAAAGCTGCCGAGCGTAAGCTGAA
CACCGAAGAAACTGTTCAGGAGTGGGTGGACAAAATCCGTAAGCAGGTTGCCCCGTTCCTCGATTTCGAC
TGTGGAGAAAACTCTGCTATCGCGGCCAATAATTATGACTGGTTCGGCAATATGAATGTGCTGACCTTCC
TGCGCGATATTGGCAAACACTTCTCCGTTAACCAGATGATCAACAAAGAAGCGGTTAAGCAGCGTCTCAA
CCGTGAAGATCAGGGGATTTCGTTCACTGAGTTTTCCTACAACCTGCTGCAGGGTTATTCGATGGCCTGT
GCTAACAAACAGTACGGTGTGGTGCTGCAAATTGGTGGTTCTGACCAGTGGGGTAACATCACTTCTGGTA
TCGACCTGACCCGTCGTCTGCATCAGAATCAGGTGTTTGGCCTGACCGTTCCGCTGATCACTAAAGCAGA
TGGCACCAAATTTGGTAAAACTGAAGGCGGCGCAGTCTGGTTGGATCCGAAGAAAACCAGCCCGTACAAA
TTCTACCAGTTCTGGATCAACACTGCGCGTGCCGACGTTTACCGCTTCCTGAAGTTCTTCACCTTTATGA
GCATTGAAGAGATCAACGCCCTGGAAGAAGAAGATAAAAACAGCGGTAAAGCACCGCGCGCCCAGTATGT
ACTGGCGGAGCAGGTGACTCGTCTGGTTCACGGTGAAGAAGGTTTACAGGCGGCAAAACGTATTACCGAA
TGCCTGTTCAGCGGTTCTTTGAGTGCGCTGAGTGAAGCGGACTTCGAACAGCTGGCGCAGGACGGCGTAC
CGATGGTTGAGATGGAAAAGGGCGCAGACCTGATGCAGGCACTGGTCGATTCTGAACTGCAACCTTCCCG
TGGTCAGGCACGTAAAACTATCGCCTCCAATGCCATCACCATTAACGGTGAAAAACAGTCCGATCCTGAA
TACTTCTTTAAAGAAGAAGATCGTCTGTTTGGTCGTTTTACCTTACTGCGTCGCGGTAAAAAGAATTACT
GTCTGATTTGCTGGAAAGGGCCCGTTGGATCCGGCTCCGGCGAGGGCAGGGGAAGTCTACTAACATGCGG
GGACGTGGAGGAAAATCCCGGCCCAGCTAGCATGGCGGACGACCCCAGTGCTGCCGACAGGAACGTGGAG
ATCTGGAAGATCAAGAAGCTCATTAAGAGCTTGGAGGCGGCCCGCGGCAATGGCACCAGCATGATATCAT
TGATCATTCCTCCCAAAGACCAGATTTCACGAGTGGCAAAAATGTTAGCGGATGATTTTGGAACTGCATC
TAACATTAAGTCACGAGTAAACCGCCTTTCAGTCCTGGGAGCCATTACATCTGTACAACAAAGACTCAAA
CTTTATAACAAAGTACCTCCAAATGGTCTGGTTGTATACTGTGGAACAATTGTAACAGAAGAAGGAAAGG
AAAAGAAAGTCAACATTGACTTTGAACCTTTCAAACCAATTAATACGTCATTGTATTTGTGTGACAACAA
ATTCCATACAGAGGCTCTTACAGCACTACTTTCAGATGATAGCAAGTTTGGATTCATTGTAATAGATGGT
AGTGGTGCACTTTTTGGCACACTCCAAGGAAACACAAGAGAAGTCCTGCACAAATTCACTGTGGATCTCC
CAAAGAAACACGGTAGAGGAGGTCAGTCAGCCTTGCGTTTTGCCCGTTTAAGAATGGAAAAGCGACATAA
CTATGTTCGGAAAGTAGCAGAGACTGCTGTGCAGCTGTTTATTTCTGGGAACAAAGTGAATGTGGCTGGT
CTAGTTTTAGCTGGATCCGCTGACTTTAAAACTGAACTAAGTCAATCTGATATGTTTGATCAGAGGTTAC
AATCAAAAGTTTTAAAATTAGTTGATATATCCTATGGTGGTGAAAATGGATTCAACCAAGCTATTGAGTT
ATCTACTGAAGTCCTCTCCAACGTGAAATTCATTCAAGAGAAGAAATTAATAGGACGATACTTTGATGAA
ATCAGCCAGGACACGGGCAAGTACTGTTTTGGCGTTGAAGATACACTAAAGGCTTTGGAAATGGGAGCTG
TAGAAATTCTAATAGTCTATGAAAATCTGGATATAATGAGATATGTTCTTCATTGCCAAGGCACAGAAGA
GGAGAAAATTCTCTATCTAACTCCAGAGCAAGAAAAGGATAAATCTCATTTCACAGACAAAGAGACCGGA
CAGGAACATGAGCTTATCGAGAGCATGCCCCTGTTGGAATGGTTTGCTAACAACTATAAAAAATTTGGAG
CTACGTTGGAAATTGTCACAGATAAATCACAAGAAGGGTCTCAGTTTGTGAAAGGATTTGGTGGAATTGG
AGGTATCTTGCGGTACCGAGTAGATTTCCAGGGAATGGAATACCAAGGAGGAGACGATGAATTTTTTGAC
CTTGATGACTACTAATGAGAATTCGTTCCGGAGTCGTCGACTCGACAATCAACCTCTGGATTACAAAATT
TGTGAAAGATTGACTGGTATTCTTAACTATGTTGCTCCTTTTACGCTATGTGGATACGCTGCTTTAATGC
CTTTGTATCATGCTATTGCTTCCCGTATGGCTTTCATTTTCTCCTCCTTGTATAAATCCTGGTTGCTGTC
TCTTTATGAGGAGTTGTGGCCCGTTGTCAGGCAACGTGGCGTGGTGTGCACTGTGTTTGCTGACGCAACC
CCCACTGGTTGGGGCATTGCCACCACCTGTCAGCTCCTTTCCGGGACTTTCGCTTTCCCCCTCCCTATTG
CCACGGCGGAACTCATCGCCGCCTGCCTTGCCCGCTGCTGGACAGGGGCTCGGCTGTTGGGCACTGACAA
TTCCGTGGTGTTGTCGGGGAAGCTGACGTCCTTTCCATGGCTGCTCGCCTGTGTTGCCACCTGGATTCTG
CGCGGGACGTCCTTCTGCTACGTCCCTTCGGCCCTCAATCCAGCGGACCTTCCTTCCCGCGGCCTGCTGC
CGGCTCTGCGGCCTCTTCCGCATCTTCGCCTTCGCCCTCAGACGAGTCGGATCTCCCTTTGGGCCGCCTC
CCCGCGTTTAAACCCGCTGATCAGCCTCGACTGTGCCTTCTAGTTGCCAGCCATCTGTTGTTTGCCCCTC
CCCCGTGCCTTCCTTGACCCTGGAAGGTGCCACTCCCACTGTCCTTTCCTAATAAAATGAGGAAATTGCA
TCGCATTGTCTGAGTAGGTGTCATTCTATTCTGGGGGGTGGGGTGGGGCAGGACAGCAAGGGGGAGGATT
GGGAAGACAATAGCAGGCATGCTGGGGATGCGGTGGGCTCTATGGCTTCTGAGGCGGAAAGAACCAGCTG
GGGCTCTAGGGGGTATCCCC
[124 nt withheld, positions 5971-6094]
C
[91 nt withheld, positions 6096-6186]
A
[49 nt withheld, positions 6188-6236]
CCTTTGACGTTGGAGTCCACGTTCTTT
[37 nt withheld, positions 6264-6300]
ACCCTATCTCGGTCTATTCTTTTGATTTATAAGGGATTTTGCCGATTTCGGCCTATTGGTTAAAAAATGA
GCTGATTTAACAAAAATTTAACGCGAATTAATTCTGTGGAATGTGTGTCAGTTAGGGTGTGGAAAGTCCC
CAGGCTCCCCAGCAGGCAGAAGTATGCAAAGCATGCATCTCAATTAGTCAGCAACCAGGTGTGGAAAGTC
CCCAGGCTCCCCAGCAGGCAGAAGTATGCAAAGCATGCATCTCAATTAGTCAGCAACCATAGTCCCGCCC
CTAACTCCGCCCATCCCGCCCCTAACTCCGCCCAGTTCCGCCCATTCTCCGCCCCATGGCTGACTAATTT
TTTTTATTTATGCAGAGGCCGAGGCCGCCTCTGCCTCTGAGCTATTCCAGAAGTAGTGAGGAGGCTTTTT
TGGAGGCCTAGGCTTTTGCAAAAAGCTCCCGGGAGCTTGTATATCCATTTTCGGATCTGATCAGCACGTG
ATGAAAAAGCCTGAACTCACCGCGACGTCTGTCGAGAAGTTTCTGATCGAAAAGTTCGACAGCGTCTCCG
ACCTGATGCAGCTCTCGGAGGGCGAAGAATCTCGTGCTTTCAGCTTCGATGTAGGAGGGCGTGGATATGT
CCTGCGGGTAAATAGCTGCGCCGATGGTTTCTACAAAGATCGTTATGTTTATCGGCACTTTGCATCGGCC
GCGCTCCCGATTCCGGAAGTGCTTGACATTGGGGAATTCAGCGAGAGCCTGACCTATTGCATCTCCCGCC
GTGCACAGGGTGTCACGTTGCAAGACCTGCCTGAAACCGAACTGCCCGCTGTTCTGCAGCCGGTCGCGGA
GGCCATGGATGCGATCGCTGCGGCCGATCTTAGCCAGACGAGCGGGTTCGGCCCATTCGGACCGCAAGGA
ATCGGTCAATACACTACATGGCGTGATTTCATATGCGCGATTGCTGATCCCCATGTGTATCACTGGCAAA
CTGTGATGGACGACACCGTCAGTGCGTCCGTCGCGCAGGCTCTCGATGAGCTGATGCTTTGGGCCGAGGA
CTGCCCCGAAGTCCGGCACCTCGTGCACGCGGATTTCGGCTCCAACAATGTCCTGACGGACAATGGCCGC
ATAACAGCGGTCATTGACTGGAGCGAGGCGATGTTCGGGGATTCCCAATACGAGGTCGCCAACATCTTCT
TCTGGAGGCCGTGGTTGGCTTGTATGGAGCAGCAGACGCGCTACTTCGAGCGGAGGCATCCGGAGCTTGC
AGGATCGCCGCGGCTCCGGGCGTATATGCTCCGCATTGGTCTTGACCAACTCTATCAGAGCTTGGTTGAC
GGCAATTTCGATGATGCAGCTTGGGCGCAGGGTCGATGCGACGCAATCGTCCGATCCGGAGCCGGGACTG
TCGGGCGTACACAAATCGCCCGCAGAAGCGCGGCCGTCTGGACCGATGGCTGTGTAGAAGTACTCGCCGA
TAGTGGAAACCGACGCCCCAGCACTCGTCCGAGGGCAAAGGAATAGCACGTGCTACGAGATTTCGATTCC
ACCGCCGCCTTCTATGAAAGGTTGGGCTTCGGAATCGTTTTCCGGGACGCCGGCTGGATGATCCTCCAGC
GCGGGGATCTCATGCTGGAGTTCTTCGCCCACCCCAACTTGTTTATTGCAGCTTATAATGGTTACAAATA
AAGCAATAGCATCACAAATTTCACAAATAAAGCATTTTTTTCACTGCATTCTAGTTGTGGTTTGTCCAAA
CTCATCAATGTATCTTATCATGTCTGTATACCGTCGACCTCTAGCTAGAGCTTGGCGTAATCATGGTCAT
AGCTGTTTCCTGTGTGAAATTGTTATCCGCTCACAATTCCACACAACATACGAGCCGGAAGCATAAAGTG
TAAAGCCTGGGGTGCCTAATGAGTGAGCTAACTCACATTAATTGCGTTGCGCTCACTGCCCGCTTTCCAG
TCGGGAAACCTGTCGTGCCAGCTGCATTAATGAATCGGCCAACGCGCGGGGAGAGGCGGTTTGCGTATTG
GGCGCTCTTCCGCTTCCTCGCTCACTGACTCGCTGCGCTCGGTCGTTCGGCTGCGGCGAGCGGTATCAGC
TCACTCAAAGGCGGTAATACGGTTATCCACAGAATCAGGGGATAACGCAGGAAAGAACATGTGAGCAAAA
GGCCAGCAAAAGGCCAGGAACCGTAAAAAGGCCGCGTTGCTGGCGTTTTTCCATAGGCTCCGCCCCCCTG
ACGAGCATCACAAAAATCGACGCTCAAGTCAGAGGTGGCGAAACCCGACAGGACTATAAAGATACCAGGC
GTTTCCCCCTGGAAGCTCCCTCGTGCGCTCTCCTGTTCCGACCCTGCCGCTTACCGGATACCTGTCCGCC
TTTCTCCCTTCGGGAAGCGTGGCGCTTTCTCATAGCTCACGCTGTAGGTATCTCAGTTCGGTGTAGGTCG
TTCGCTCCAAGCTGGGCTGTGTGCACGAACCCCCCGTTCAGCCCGACCGCTGCGCCTTATCCGGTAACTA
TCGTCTTGAGTCCAACCCGGTAAGACACGACTTATCGCCACTGGCAGCAGCCACTGGTAACAGGATTAGC
AGAGCGAGGTATGTAGGCGGTGCTACAGAGTTCTTGAAGTGGTGGCCTAACTACGGCTACACTAGAAGAA
CAGTATTTGGTATCTGCGCTCTGCTGAAGCCAGTTACCTTCGGAAAAAGAGTTGGTAGCTCTTGATCCGG
CAAACAAACCACCGCTGGTAGCGGTGGTTTTTTTGTTTGCAAGCAGCAGATTACGCGCAGAAAAAAAGGA
TCTCAAGAAGATCCTTTGATCTTTTCTACGGGGTCTGACGCTCAGTGGAACGAAAACTCACGTTAAGGGA
TTTTGGTCATGAGATTATCAAAAAGGATCTTCACCTAGATCCTTTTAAATTAAAAATGAAGTTTTAAATC
AATCTAAAGTATATATGAGTAAACTTGGTCTGACAGTTACCAATGCTTAATCAGTGAGGCACCTATCTCA
GCGATCTGTCTATTTCGTTCATCCATAGTTGCCTGACTCCCCGTCGTGTAGATAACTACGATACGGGAGG
GCTTACCATCTGGCCCCAGTGCTGCAATGATACCGCGAGACCCACGCTCACCGGCTCCAGATTTATCAGC
AATAAACCAGCCAGCCGGAAGGGCCGAGCGCAGAAGTGGTCCTGCAACTTTATCCGCCTCCATCCAGTCT
ATTAATTGTTGCCGGGAAGCTAGAGTAAGTAGTTCGCCAGTTAATAGTTTGCGCAACGTTGTTGCCATTG
CTACAGGCATCGTGGTGTCACGCTCGTCGTTTGGTATGGCTTCATTCAGCTCCGGTTCCCAACGATCAAG
GCGAGTTACATGATCCCCCATGTTGTGCAAAAAAGCGGTTAGCTCCTTCGGTCCTCCGATCGTTGTCAGA
AGTAAGTTGGCCGCAGTGTTATCACTCATGGTTATGGCAGCACTGCATAATTCTCTTACTGTCATGCCAT
CCGTAAGATGCTTTTCTGTGACTGGTGAGTACTCAACCAAGTCATTCTGAGAATAGTGTATGCGGCGACC
GAGTTGCTCTTGCCCGGCGTCAATACGGGATAATACCGCGCCACATAGCAGAACTTTAAAAGTGCTCATC
ATTGGAAAACGTTCTTCGGGGCGAAAACTCTCAAGGATCTTACCGCTGTTGAGATCCAGTTCGATGTAAC
CCACTCGTGCACCCAACTGATCTTCAGCATCTTTTACTTTCACCAGCGTTTCTGGGTGAGCAAAAACAGG
AAGGCAAAATGCCGCAAAAAAGGGAATAAGGGCGACACGGAAATGTTGAATACTCATACTCTTCCTTTTT
CAATATTATTGAAGCATTTATCAGGGTTATTGTCTCATGAGCGGATACATATTTGAATGTATTTAGAAAA
ATAAACAAATAGGGGTTCCGCGCACATTTCCCCGA
Features (pLannotate 1.2.2; 31 found; start..end, strand, type, name):
     25..106     -  ncRNA          tRNA: Accession: RF00005 - tRNA
    111..201     -  promoter       H1 promoter: human H1 RNA promoter
    230..311     -  ncRNA          tRNA: Accession: RF00005 - tRNA
    321..561     -  promoter       U6 promoter: RNA polymerase III promoter for human U6 snRNA
    764..845     -  ncRNA          tRNA: Accession: RF00005 - tRNA
    850..940     -  promoter       H1 promoter: human H1 RNA promoter
    969..1050    -  ncRNA          tRNA: Accession: RF00005 - tRNA
   1060..1300    -  promoter       U6 promoter: RNA polymerase III promoter for human U6 snRNA
   1485..1862    +  enhancer       CMV enhancer: human cytomegalovirus immediate early enhancer
   1864..2063    +  promoter       CMV promoter: human cytomegalovirus (CMV) immediate early promoter
   2202..2245    +  intron         CMV intron (fragment): modified intron A from human cytomegalovirus
   2297..2315    +  promoter       SP6 promoter: promoter for bacteriophage SP6 RNA polymerase
   2319..2356    +  CDS            IgH signal sequence (fragment): signal sequence from the mouse immunoglobulin heavy chain variable region
   2386..3657    +  CDS            tyrS: SYY_ECOLI - Experimental evidence at protein level: Swiss-Prot protein existence level 1. Catalyzes the attachment of L-tyrosine to tRNA(Tyr) in a two- step reaction: tyrosine is first activated by ATP to form Tyr-AMP and then transferred to the acceptor end of tRNA(Tyr) (PubMed:4292198, PubMed:4579631). Can also mischarge tRNA(Tyr) with D-tyrosine, leading to the formation of D-tyrosyl-tRNA(Tyr), which can be hydrolyzed by the D-aminoacyl-tRNA deacylase (PubMed:4292198). In vitro, can also use the non-natural amino acid azatyrosine (PubMed:11006270). From Escherichia coli (strain K12).
   3682..3734    +  CDS            T2A (fragment): 2A peptide from Thosea asigna virus capsid protein Eukaryotic ribosomes fail to insert a peptide bond between the Gly and Pro residues, yielding separate polypeptides.
   3742..5052    +  CDS            ETF1: ERF1_HUMAN - Also known as ERF1, RF1, SUP45L1. Experimental evidence at protein level: Swiss-Prot protein existence level 1. Directs the termination of nascent peptide synthesis (translation) in response to the termination codons UAA, UAG and UGA (PubMed:7990965, PubMed:24486019). Component of the transient SURF complex which recruits UPF1 to stalled ribosomes in the context of nonsense-mediated decay (NMD) of mRNAs containing premature stop codons. Required for SHFL-mediated translation termination which inhibits programmed ribosomal frameshifting (-1PRF) of mRNA from viruses and cellular gen
   5087..5675    +  misc_feature   WPRE: woodchuck hepatitis virus posttranscriptional regulatory element
   5701..5925    +  polyA_signal   bGH poly(A) signal: bovine growth hormone polyadenylation signal
   5929..5950    +  promoter       SV40 promoter (fragment): SV40 enhancer and early promoter
   5971..6399    +  rep_origin     f1 ori (sequence partly withheld): f1 bacteriophage origin of replication; arrow indicates direction of (+) strand synthesis
   6413..6742    +  promoter       SV40 promoter: SV40 enhancer and early promoter
   6791..7816    +  CDS            HygR: aminoglycoside phosphotransferase from E. coli; aph(4)-Ia; confers resistance to hygromycin
   7826..7951    +  CDS            ble (fragment): BLE_KLEPN - Experimental evidence at protein level: Swiss-Prot protein existence level 1. Binding protein with a strong affinity to the bleomycin family of antibiotics. Binds to CL990; an antimitotic-antibiotic compound. From Klebsiella pneumoniae.
   7946..8067    +  polyA_signal   SV40 poly(A) signal: SV40 polyadenylation signal
   8140..8156    -  protein_bind   lac operator: The lac repressor binds to the lac operator to inhibit transcription in E. coli. This inhibition can be relieved by adding lactose or isopropyl-β-D-thiogalactopyranoside (IPTG). lac repressor encoded by lacI
   8164..8194    -  promoter       lac promoter: promoter for the E. coli lac operon
   8209..8230    -  protein_bind   CAP binding site: CAP binding activates transcription in the presence of cAMP. E. coli catabolite activator protein
   8243..8335    -  CDS            lacI (fragment): lac repressor; lacI; The lac repressor binds to the lac operator to inhibit transcription in E. coli. This inhibition can be relieved by adding lactose or isopropyl-β-D-thiogalactopyranoside (IPTG).
   8518..9106    -  rep_origin     ori: high-copy-number ColE1/pMB1/pBR322/pUC origin of replication
   9277..10137   -  CDS            AmpR: β-lactamase; bla; confers resistance to ampicillin, carbenicillin, and related antibiotics
  10138..10242   -  promoter       AmpR promoter: bla
