[The description below was written by a language model from this plasmid's Addgene catalogue record and pLannotate feature annotations shown in this document.]
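Description:
pMAH-POLY-eRF1(E55D) is a roughly 10.3 kb mammalian expression plasmid built on the pMAH backbone. It supplies, on a single vector, the machinery for amber stop codon suppression with unnatural amino acids. In E. coli it is maintained through a high-copy ColE1/pUC-type origin and selected with ampicillin via the bla gene. An f1 origin and remnants of lac regulatory sequence are also present. For mammalian cells, an SV40 promoter drives a hygromycin resistance gene followed by an SV40 polyadenylation signal.

The main cassette uses the CMV enhancer/promoter, with a fragment of CMV intron A, to transcribe one open reading frame of about 2.7 kb. Its first part is annotated as E. coli tyrosyl-tRNA synthetase, which the record describes as an engineered polyspecific synthetase ("POLY"). A T2A peptide follows, then human eRF1 (ETF1) carrying the E55D substitution. Ribosomal skipping at the 2A site yields the two proteins separately. The transcript ends with a WPRE, which enhances expression, and a bGH polyadenylation signal. The modified release factor is included to support amber suppression; a weakened response to UAG is the usual rationale for this mutant, though the record does not spell this out. Upstream and in the opposite orientation sit four amber suppressor tRNA copies, driven alternately by the RNA polymerase III H1 and U6 promoters.

Co-expressed with a gene of interest containing a UAG codon, the plasmid allows site-specific incorporation of many para-substituted phenylalanine and O-alkyl tyrosine analogs. Examples include p-boronophenylalanine, p-azidophenylalanine, p-acetylphenylalanine, p-benzoylphenylalanine and O-propargyl-tyrosine. The associated publication used it in developing a genetically encoded fluorescent peroxynitrite biosensor.
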