Addgene plasmid #157925: pMAH-POLY-eRF1(E55D)
Purpose: Encodes a polyspecific aminoacyl-tRNA synthetase fused to a modified releasing factor and four copies of amber suppression tRNAs for unnatural amino acid incorporation in mammalian cells
Depositing lab: Huiwang Ai. Depositing organization: University of Virginia. Publication: A high-performance genetically encoded fluorescent biosensor for imaging physiological peroxynitrite. Chen Z, Zhang S, Li X, Ai HW. Cell Chem Biol. 2021 Jan 27. pii: S2451-9456(21)00013-1. doi: 10.1016/j.chembiol.2021.01.013. PubMed 33581056.
Backbone
  Vector backbone: pMAH
  Backbone size w/o insert (bp): 7583
  Total vector size (bp): 10256
  Vector type: Mammalian Expression
  Selectable markers: Hygromycin
Growth in bacteria
  Bacterial resistance: Ampicillin, 100 μg/mL
  Growth temperature: 37°C
  Growth strain: DH5alpha
  Copy number: Unknown
Gene/Insert
  Gene/Insert name: POLY-eRF1(E55D), Polyspecific aminoacyl-tRNA Synthetase fused to a modified releasing factor through 2A peptide
  Insert size (bp): 2673
  Promoter: CMV
  Cloning method: Gibson Cloning
  Sequencing primers: 5′ ACA CAT ACG ATT TAG GTG ACA CTA TAG AAT; 3′ ATGAAAGCCATACGGGAAGCAATAGC
Terms and licenses: Academic/Nonprofit Terms; Industry Terms: Not Available to Industry
Depositor comments: This plasmid can be used in mammalian cells to genetically encode an array of para-substituted phenylalanine analogs, including p-boronophenylalaine (pBoF), p-azidophenylalanine (pAzF), p-acetylphenylalanine (pAcF), p-iodophenylalanine (pIoF), p-bromophenylalanine (pBrF), p-cyanophenylalanine (pCNF), p-nitrophenylalanine (pNO2F), p-benzoylphenylalanine (pBzF), 4,4′-biphenylalanine (BIF), O-methyl-tyrosine (OMeY), O-propargyl-tyrosine (OPrY), and O-allyl-tyrosine.
How to cite: pMAH-POLY-eRF1(E55D) was a gift from Huiwang Ai (Addgene plasmid # 157925 ; http://n2t.net/addgene:157925 ; RRID:Addgene_157925)
